Addgene plasmid #91026: pMOD_A0902
Purpose: Module A, Promoter: AtUbi10, Gene: TREX2-P2A-AtCas9, Terminator: HSP
Depositing lab: Daniel Voytas. Depositing organization: University of Minnesota. Publication: A multi-purpose toolkit to enable advanced genome engineering in plants. Cermak T, Curtin SJ, Gil-Humanes J, Cegan R, Kono TJY, Konecna E, Belanto JJ, Starker CG, Mathre JW, Greenstein RL, Voytas DF. Plant Cell. 2017 May 18. pii: tpc.00922.2016. doi: 10.1105/tpc.16.00922. PubMed 28522548.
Backbone
  Vector backbone: pMOD_A1001
  Vector type: CRISPR
Growth in bacteria
  Bacterial resistance: Ampicillin, 100 μg/mL
  Growth temperature: 37°C
  Growth strain: DH5alpha
  Copy number: High Copy
Gene/Insert
  Gene/Insert name: TREX2-P2A-AtCas9
  Species: Synthetic
  Promoter: AtUbi10
  Cloning method: Gibson Cloning
  Sequencing primers: 5′ unknown
Terms and licenses: Academic/Nonprofit Terms; Industry Terms: Not Available to Industry
How to cite: pMOD_A0902 was a gift from Daniel Voytas (Addgene plasmid # 91026 ; http://n2t.net/addgene:91026 ; RRID:Addgene_91026)
