[The description below was written by a language model from this plasmid's Addgene catalogue record and pLannotate feature annotations shown in this document.]
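Description:
pMOD_A0902 is a "Module A" plasmid from a modular plant genome-engineering toolkit, built on the pMOD_A1001 backbone and classed as a CRISPR vector. It is an 8,558 nt, high-copy plasmid maintained in E. coli through a ColE1/pUC-type origin of replication and selected with ampicillin through a β-lactamase gene driven by its native bla promoter. No plant selectable marker or T-DNA borders appear in the feature table. This fits its role as a component module rather than a finished transformation vector, although the record does not describe the downstream assembly scheme.

The payload is a single plant expression cassette. According to the catalogue entry, the AtUbi10 (Arabidopsis ubiquitin 10) promoter drives the fusion reading frame TREX2-P2A-AtCas9, and the cassette ends with the HSP terminator from the Arabidopsis heat shock protein 18.2 gene. The automated annotation detects the mouse-derived Trex2 exonuclease coding sequence, followed after a short gap by a Streptococcus pyogenes Cas9 coding sequence and then the HSP terminator. It does not label the promoter or the P2A peptide, but an unannotated stretch upstream of Trex2 and the gap between the two coding sequences are where these would sit. The "At" prefix presumably denotes an Arabidopsis codon-optimised Cas9, though the record does not say so explicitly.

The P2A ribosome-skipping sequence lets one transcript yield both TREX2 and Cas9 as separate proteins. TREX2 is a 3' exonuclease, and co-expressing it with a nuclease is generally intended to process cut DNA ends and favour mutagenic repair, mainly deletions, at the target site. No guide RNA cassette is annotated, so guides would have to be supplied from another component.
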