Features (pLannotate 1.2.2; 6 found; start..end, strand, type, name):
     80..668     +  rep_origin     ori: high-copy-number ColE1/pMB1/pBR322/pUC origin of replication
   2218..2925    +  CDS            Trex2: TREX2_MOUSE - Experimental evidence at protein level: Swiss-Prot protein existence level 1. Exonuclease with a preference for double-stranded DNA with mismatched 3' termini. May play a role in DNA repair. From Mus musculus (Mouse).
   2992..7095    +  CDS            cas9: CAS9_STRP1 - Also known as csn1 From Streptococcus pyogenes serotype M1.
   7141..7389    +  terminator     HSP terminator: efficient transcription terminator from the Arabidopsis thaliana heat shock protein 18.2 gene (Nagaya et al., 2010)
   7470..7570    +  promoter       AmpR promoter: bla
   7571..8431    +  CDS            AmpR: β-lactamase; bla; confers resistance to ampicillin, carbenicillin, and related antibiotics
>Addgene plasmid #91026 | pMOD_A0902 | addgene full sequence | sequence record 181778 | Addgene NGS Result
GCCTTGACGGCAAAATCCCTTAACGTGAGTTTTCGTTCCACTGAGCGTCAGACCCCGTAGAAAAGATCAA
AGGATCTTCTTGAGATCCTTTTTTTCTGCGCGTAATCTGCTGCTTGCAAACAAAAAAACCACCGCTACCA
GCGGTGGTTTGTTTGCCGGATCAAGAGCTACTAACTCTTTTTCCGAAGGTAACTGGCTTCAGCAGAGCGC
AGATACCAAATACTGTTCTTCTAGTGTAGCCGTAGTTAGGCCACCACTTCAAGAACTCTGTAGCACCGCC
TACATACCTCGCTCTGCTAATCCTGTTACCAGTGGCTGCTGCCAGTGGCGATAAGTCGTGTCTTACCGGG
TTGGACTCAAGACGATAGTTACCGGATAAGGCGCAGCGGTCGGGCTGAACGGGGGGTTCGTGCTCACAGC
CCAGCTTGGAGCGAACGACCTACACCGAACTGAGATACCTACAGCGTGAGCTATGAGAAAGCGCCACGCT
TCCCGAAGGGAGAAAGGCGGACAGGTATCCGGTAAGCGGCAGGGTCGGAACAGGAGAGCGCACGAGGGAG
CTTCCAGGGGGAAACGCCTGGTATCTTTATAGTCCTGTCGGGTTTCGCCACCTCTGACTTGAGCGTCGAT
TTTTGTGATGCTCGTCAGGGGGGCGGAGCCTATGGAAAAACGCCAGCAACGCGGCCTTTTTACGGTTCCT
GGCCTTTTGCTGGCCTTTTGCTCACATGTTCTTTCCTGCGTTATCCCCTGATTCTGTGGATAACCGTATT
ACCGCCTTTGAGTGAGCTGATACCGCTCGCCGCAGCCGAACGACCGAGCGCAGCGAGTCAGTGAGCGAGG
AAGCGGAAGAGCGCCCACCTGCTCATGATCGGCGCGCCGTCGAGCTGCAGGTCAACGGATCAGGATATTC
TTGTTTAAGATGTTGAACTCTATGGAGGTTTGTATGAACTGATGATCTAGGACCGGATAAGTTCCCTTCT
TCATAGCGAACTTATTCAAAGAATGTTTTGTGTATCATTCTTGTTACATTGTTATTAATGAAAAAATATT
ATTGGTCATTGGACTGAACACGAGTGTTAAATATGGACCAGGCCCCAAATAAGATCCATTGATATATGAA
TTAAATAACAAGAATAAATCGAGTCACCAAACCACTTGCCTTTTTTAACGAGACTTGTTCACCAACTTGA
TACAAAAGTCATTATCCTATGCAAATCAATAATCATACAAAAATATCCAATAACACTAAAAAATTAAAAG
AAATGGATAATTTCACAATATGTTATACGATAAAGAAGTTACTTTTCCAAGAAATTCACTGATTTTATAA
GCCCACTTGCATTAGATAAATGGCAAAAAAAAACAAAAAGGAAAAGAAATAAAGCACGAAGAATTCTAGA
AAATACGAAATACGCTTCAATGCAGTGGGACCCACGGTTCAATTATTGCCAATTTTCAGCTCCACCGTAT
ATTTAAAAAATAAAACGATAATGCTAAAAAAATATAAATCGTAACGATCGTTAAATCTCAACGGCTGGAT
CTTATGACGACCGTTAGAAATTGTGGTTGTCGACGAGTCAGTAATAAACGGCGTCAAAGTGGTTGCAGCC
GGCACACACGAGTCGTGTTTATCAACTCAAAGCACAAATACTTTTCCTCAACCTAAAAATAAGGCAATTA
GCCAAAAACAACTTTGCGTGTAAACAACGCTCAATACACGTGTCATTTTATTATTAGCTATTGCTTCACC
GCCTTAGCTTTCTCGTGACCTAGTCGTCCTCGTCTTTTCTTCTTCTTCTTCTATAAAACAATACCCAAAG
AGCTCTTCTTCTTCACAATTCAGATTTCAATTTCTCAAAATCTTAAAAACTTTCTCTCAATTCTCTCTAC
CGTGATCAAGGTAAATTTCTGTGTTCCTTATTCTCTCAAAATCTTCGATTTTGTTTTCGTTCGATCCCAA
TTTCGTATATGTTCTTTGGTTTAGATTCTGTTAATCTTAGATCGAACACGATTTTCTGGGTTTGATCGTT
AGATATCATCTTAATTCTCGATTAGGGTTTCATAGATATCATCCGATTTGTTCAAATAATTTGAGTTTTG
TCGAATAATTACTCTTCGATTTGTGATTTCTATCTAGATCTGGTGTTAGTTTCTAGTTTGTGCGATCGAA
TTTGTCGATTAATCTGAGTTTTTCTGATTAACAGGCCTGCAGGAAAAATGTCTGAGCCACCTCGGGCTGA
GACCTTTGTATTCCTGGACCTAGAAGCCACTGGGCTCCCAAACATGGACCCTGAGATTGCAGAGATATCC
CTTTTTGCTGTTCACCGCTCTTCCCTGGAGAACCCAGAACGGGATGATTCTGGTTCCTTGGTGCTGCCCC
GTGTTCTGGACAAGCTCACACTGTGCATGTGCCCGGAGCGCCCCTTTACTGCCAAGGCCAGTGAGATTAC
TGGTTTGAGCAGCGAAAGCCTGATGCACTGCGGGAAGGCTGGTTTCAATGGCGCTGTGGTAAGGACACTG
CAGGGCTTCCTAAGCCGCCAGGAGGGCCCCATCTGCCTTGTGGCCCACAATGGCTTCGATTATGACTTCC
CACTGCTGTGCACGGAGCTACAACGTCTGGGTGCCCATCTGCCCCAAGACACTGTCTGCCTGGACACACT
GCCTGCATTGCGGGGCCTGGACCGTGCTCACAGCCACGGCACCAGGGCTCAAGGCCGCAAAAGCTACAGC
CTGGCCAGTCTCTTCCACCGCTACTTCCAGGCTGAACCCAGTGCTGCCCATTCAGCAGAAGGTGATGTGC
ACACCCTGCTTCTGATCTTCCTGCATCGTGCTCCTGAGCTGCTCGCCTGGGCAGATGAGCAGGCCCGCAG
CTGGGCTCATATTGAGCCCATGTACGTGCCACCTGATGGTCCAAGCCTCGAAGCCGGATCTGGAGCTACT
AATTTTTCTCTTCTTAAGCAAGCTGGAGATGTTGAAGAAAATCCTGGACCCATGGATAAGAAGTACTCTA
TCGGACTCGATATCGGAACTAACTCTGTGGGATGGGCTGTGATCACCGATGAGTACAAGGTGCCATCTAA
GAAGTTCAAGGTTCTCGGAAACACCGATAGGCACTCTATCAAGAAAAACCTTATCGGTGCTCTCCTCTTC
GATTCTGGTGAAACTGCTGAGGCTACCAGACTCAAGAGAACCGCTAGAAGAAGGTACACCAGAAGAAAGA
ACAGGATCTGCTACCTCCAAGAGATCTTCTCTAACGAGATGGCTAAAGTGGATGATTCATTCTTCCACAG
GCTCGAAGAGTCATTCCTCGTGGAAGAAGATAAGAAGCACGAGAGGCACCCTATCTTCGGAAACATCGTT
GATGAGGTGGCATACCACGAGAAGTACCCTACTATCTACCACCTCAGAAAGAAGCTCGTTGATTCTACTG
ATAAGGCTGATCTCAGGCTCATCTACCTCGCTCTCGCTCACATGATCAAGTTCAGAGGACACTTCCTCAT
CGAGGGTGATCTCAACCCTGATAACTCTGATGTGGATAAGTTGTTCATCCAGCTCGTGCAGACCTACAAC
CAGCTTTTCGAAGAGAACCCTATCAACGCTTCAGGTGTGGATGCTAAGGCTATCCTCTCTGCTAGGCTCT
CTAAGTCAAGAAGGCTTGAGAACCTCATTGCTCAGCTCCCTGGTGAGAAGAAGAACGGACTTTTCGGAAA
CTTGATCGCTCTCTCTCTCGGACTCACCCCTAACTTCAAGTCTAACTTCGATCTCGCTGAGGATGCAAAG
CTCCAGCTCTCAAAGGATACCTACGATGATGATCTCGATAACCTCCTCGCTCAGATCGGAGATCAGTACG
CTGATTTGTTCCTCGCTGCTAAGAACCTCTCTGATGCTATCCTCCTCAGTGATATCCTCAGAGTGAACAC
CGAGATCACCAAGGCTCCACTCTCAGCTTCTATGATCAAGAGATACGATGAGCACCACCAGGATCTCACA
CTTCTCAAGGCTCTTGTTAGACAGCAGCTCCCAGAGAAGTACAAAGAGATTTTCTTCGATCAGTCTAAGA
ACGGATACGCTGGTTACATCGATGGTGGTGCATCTCAAGAAGAGTTCTACAAGTTCATCAAGCCTATCCT
CGAGAAGATGGATGGAACCGAGGAACTCCTCGTGAAGCTCAATAGAGAGGATCTTCTCAGAAAGCAGAGG
ACCTTCGATAACGGATCTATCCCTCATCAGATCCACCTCGGAGAGTTGCACGCTATCCTTAGAAGGCAAG
AGGATTTCTACCCATTCCTCAAGGATAACAGGGAAAAGATTGAGAAGATTCTCACCTTCAGAATCCCTTA
CTACGTGGGACCTCTCGCTAGAGGAAACTCAAGATTCGCTTGGATGACCAGAAAGTCTGAGGAAACCATC
ACCCCTTGGAACTTCGAAGAGGTGGTGGATAAGGGTGCTAGTGCTCAGTCTTTCATCGAGAGGATGACCA
ACTTCGATAAGAACCTTCCAAACGAGAAGGTGCTCCCTAAGCACTCTTTGCTCTACGAGTACTTCACCGT
GTACAACGAGTTGACCAAGGTTAAGTACGTGACCGAGGGAATGAGGAAGCCTGCTTTTTTGTCAGGTGAG
CAAAAGAAGGCTATCGTTGATCTCTTGTTCAAGACCAACAGAAAGGTGACCGTGAAGCAGCTCAAAGAGG
ATTACTTCAAGAAAATCGAGTGCTTCGATTCAGTTGAGATTTCTGGTGTTGAGGATAGGTTCAACGCATC
TCTCGGAACCTACCACGATCTCCTCAAGATCATTAAGGATAAGGATTTCTTGGATAACGAGGAAAACGAG
GATATCTTGGAGGATATCGTTCTTACCCTCACCCTCTTTGAAGATAGAGAGATGATTGAAGAAAGGCTCA
AGACCTACGCTCATCTCTTCGATGATAAGGTGATGAAGCAGTTGAAGAGAAGAAGATACACTGGTTGGGG
AAGGCTCTCAAGAAAGCTCATTAACGGAATCAGGGATAAGCAGTCTGGAAAGACAATCCTTGATTTCCTC
AAGTCTGATGGATTCGCTAACAGAAACTTCATGCAGCTCATCCACGATGATTCTCTCACCTTTAAAGAGG
ATATCCAGAAGGCTCAGGTTTCAGGACAGGGTGATAGTCTCCATGAGCATATCGCTAACCTCGCTGGATC
TCCTGCAATCAAGAAGGGAATCCTCCAGACTGTGAAGGTTGTGGATGAGTTGGTGAAGGTGATGGGAAGG
CATAAGCCTGAGAACATCGTGATCGAAATGGCTAGAGAGAACCAGACCACTCAGAAGGGACAGAAGAACT
CTAGGGAAAGGATGAAGAGGATCGAGGAAGGTATCAAAGAGCTTGGATCTCAGATCCTCAAAGAGCACCC
TGTTGAGAACACTCAGCTCCAGAATGAGAAGCTCTACCTCTACTACCTCCAGAACGGAAGGGATATGTAT
GTGGATCAAGAGTTGGATATCAACAGGCTCTCTGATTACGATGTTGATCATATCGTGCCACAGTCATTCT
TGAAGGATGATTCTATCGATAACAAGGTGCTCACCAGGTCTGATAAGAACAGGGGTAAGAGTGATAACGT
GCCAAGTGAAGAGGTTGTGAAGAAAATGAAGAACTATTGGAGGCAGCTCCTCAACGCTAAGCTCATCACT
CAGAGAAAGTTCGATAACTTGACTAAGGCTGAGAGGGGAGGACTCTCTGAATTGGATAAGGCAGGATTCA
TCAAGAGGCAGCTTGTGGAAACCAGGCAGATCACTAAGCACGTTGCACAGATCCTCGATTCTAGGATGAA
CACCAAGTACGATGAGAACGATAAGTTGATCAGGGAAGTGAAGGTTATCACCCTCAAGTCAAAGCTCGTG
TCTGATTTCAGAAAGGATTTCCAATTCTACAAGGTGAGGGAAATCAACAACTACCACCACGCTCACGATG
CTTACCTTAACGCTGTTGTTGGAACCGCTCTCATCAAGAAGTATCCTAAGCTCGAGTCAGAGTTCGTGTA
CGGTGATTACAAGGTGTACGATGTGAGGAAGATGATCGCTAAGTCTGAGCAAGAGATCGGAAAGGCTACC
GCTAAGTATTTCTTCTACTCTAACATCATGAATTTCTTCAAGACCGAGATTACCCTCGCTAACGGTGAGA
TCAGAAAGAGGCCACTCATCGAGACAAACGGTGAAACAGGTGAGATCGTGTGGGATAAGGGAAGGGATTT
CGCTACCGTTAGAAAGGTGCTCTCTATGCCACAGGTGAACATCGTTAAGAAAACCGAGGTGCAGACCGGT
GGATTCTCTAAAGAGTCTATCCTCCCTAAGAGGAACTCTGATAAGCTCATTGCTAGGAAGAAGGATTGGG
ACCCTAAGAAATACGGTGGTTTCGATTCTCCTACCGTGGCTTACTCTGTTCTCGTTGTGGCTAAGGTTGA
GAAGGGAAAGAGTAAGAAGCTCAAGTCTGTTAAGGAACTTCTCGGAATCACTATCATGGAAAGGTCATCT
TTCGAGAAGAACCCAATCGATTTCCTCGAGGCTAAGGGATACAAAGAGGTTAAGAAGGATCTCATCATCA
AGCTCCCAAAGTACTCACTCTTCGAACTCGAGAACGGTAGAAAGAGGATGCTCGCTTCTGCTGGTGAGCT
TCAAAAGGGAAACGAGCTTGCTCTCCCATCTAAGTACGTTAACTTTCTTTACCTCGCTTCTCACTACGAG
AAGTTGAAGGGATCTCCAGAAGATAACGAGCAGAAGCAACTTTTCGTTGAGCAGCACAAGCACTACTTGG
ATGAGATCATCGAGCAGATCTCTGAGTTCTCTAAAAGGGTGATCCTCGCTGATGCAAACCTCGATAAGGT
GTTGTCTGCTTACAACAAGCACAGAGATAAGCCTATCAGGGAACAGGCAGAGAACATCATCCATCTCTTC
ACCCTTACCAACCTCGGTGCTCCTGCTGCTTTCAAGTACTTCGATACAACCATCGATAGGAAGAGATACA
CCTCTACCAAAGAAGTGCTCGATGCTACCCTCATCCATCAGTCTATCACTGGACTCTACGAGACTAGGAT
CGATCTCTCACAGCTCGGTGGTGATTCAAGGGCTGATCCTAAGAAGAAGAGGAAGGTTTGACGTCGACGA
TATGAAGATGAAGATGAAATATTTGGTGTGTCAAATAAAAAGCTTGTGTGCTTAAGTTTGTGTTTTTTTC
TTGGCTTGTTGTGTTATGAATTTGTGGCTTTTTCTAATATTAAATGAATGTAAGATCACATTATAATGAA
TAAACAAATGTTTCTATAATCCATTGTGAATGTTTTGTTGGATCTCTTCTGCAGCATATAACTACTGTAT
GTGCTATGGTATGGACTATGGAATATGATTAAAGATAAGCCAGAGCTCTGGTGACGGACGTGGGCAGGTG
TGATGAAAAGCCTTAGGGTCAGGTGGCACTTTTCGGGGAAATGTGCGATGAACCCCTATTTGTTTATTTT
TCTAAATACATTCAAATATGTATCCGCTAATGAGACAATAACCCTGATAAATGCTTCAATTATATTGAAA
AAGGAAGAGTATGAGTATCCAACATTTCCGTGTCGCCCTTATTCCCTTTTTTGCGGCCTTCTGCCTTCCT
GTTTTTGCTCACCCAGAAACGCTGGTGAAAGTAAAAGATGCTGAAGATCAGTTGGGTGCCCGAGTGGGTT
ACATTGAACTGGATCTCAACAGCGGCAAAATCTTAGAGAGTTTTCGCCCCGAAGAACGCTTCCCAATGAT
GAGCACTTTCAAAGTTCTGCTATGTGGCGCGGTGTTATCCCGTATTGATGCTGGGCAAGAGCAACTCGGT
CGCCGCATACACTATTCTCAGAATGACTTGGTTGAGTATTCACCAGTCACAGAAAAGCATCTTACGGATG
GCATGACAGTAAGAGAATTATGTAGTGCTGCCATAACCATGAGTGATAACACTGCGGCCAACTTACTTCT
GACAACGATTGGAGGACCGAAGGAGCTAACCGCTTTTTTGCACAACATGGGGGATCATGTAACTCGCCTT
GATCGTTGGGAACCGGAGCTGAATGAAGCCATACCAAACGACGAGCGTGACACCACGATGCCTGTAGCAA
TGGCAACAACTCTCCGCAAACTATTAACTGGCGAACTACTTACTCTTGCTTCACGCCAGCAACTCATTGA
CTGGATGGAGGCGGACAAAGTTGCAGGACCACTTCTGCGCTCGGCACTTCCGGCTGGCTGGTTTATTGCT
GATAAATCTGGAGCCGGTGAGCGTGGGTCTCGCGGTATCATTGCAGCACTGGGGCCAGATGGTAAGCCCT
CCCGTATCGTAGTTATCTACACGACGGGGAGTCAGGCAACTATGGATGAACGAAATAGACAGATCGCTGA
GATAGGTGCCTCACTGATTAAGCATTGGTAACTGTCAGACGAAGGGAAATAAATAGTAGCCCGCCTGATG
TGCGGGCTTTTTTTTGGTGGTGGTTACCAGTGTCGCTTAGCTACCGTAGGTCCTCTTAGGCGGTCCGATT
AGCGACATAGTCATCAAT
